Addgene plasmid #199107: pGL2_175
Purpose: Level 2 plasmid, barcoded ORI with gentamicin resistance cassette and mScarlet-I reporter
Depositing lab: Charlie Gilbert & Nili Ostrov & Cultivarium Tools. Depositing organization: Cultivarium, Convergent Research. Publication: A scalable framework for high-throughput identification of functional origins of replication in non-model bacteria. Gilbert C, Brumwell SL, Crits-Christoph A, Kang SC, Martin-Moldes Z, Alsharif W, Esmurria A, Nguyen M-A, Lee HH, Ostrov N. bioRxiv 2023.05.19.541510 10.1101/2023.05.19.541510.
Backbone
  Vector backbone: n/a
  Vector type: Synthetic Biology
Growth in bacteria
  Bacterial resistance: Chloramphenicol and Gentamicin, 25 & 10 μg/mL
  Growth temperature: 37°C
  Growth strain: E. coli pir-116
  Copy number: High Copy
Gene/Insert
  Gene/Insert name: Dummy ORI plus NGS barcode 23, gentamicin resistance cassette, mScarlet-I cassette, oriT
  Species: Synthetic
  Cloning method: Unknown
Terms and licenses: Academic/Nonprofit Terms; Industry Terms: Not Available to Industry
How to cite: pGL2_175 was a gift from Charlie Gilbert & Nili Ostrov & Cultivarium Tools (Addgene plasmid # 199107 ; http://n2t.net/addgene:199107 ; RRID:Addgene_199107)
