[The description below was written by a language model from this plasmid's Addgene catalogue record and pLannotate feature annotations shown in this document.]
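Description:
pGL2_175 is a 4,178-nt synthetic-biology "Level 2" plasmid from a modular toolkit built to screen for functional origins of replication in non-model bacteria. No conventional backbone is recorded. In E. coli it is maintained through the R6K γ origin, which fires only when the R6K initiator protein pi is supplied in trans. This explains the use of a pir-116 host, where the plasmid is listed as high copy. Selection is with chloramphenicol, through a cat gene with its own promoter and a lambda t0 terminator, and with gentamicin. A short lacZα fragment next to the cat cassette appears to be a remnant of an earlier cloning step, although the cloning method is not recorded.

The payload combines several modules. A gentamicin acetyltransferase gene (aacC1) lies downstream of the class 1 integron Pc promoter. An mScarlet-I red fluorescent reporter follows a J23119-type constitutive bacterial promoter, annotated as a fragment. An incP oriT allows the plasmid to be mobilised by conjugation from a donor that provides the transfer functions. In the position reserved for a candidate origin, this plasmid carries a "dummy" ORI linked to a sequencing barcode (number 23). Neither element was picked up by the automated annotation, so their exact positions are not shown in the feature table.

Because the R6K origin cannot function in recipients lacking pi, a plasmid with only a dummy origin should not persist after transfer. The record does not state its role, but pGL2_175 plausibly serves as a barcoded negative control alongside library members carrying real origins. In those members, gentamicin selection, red fluorescence and barcode sequencing would report which origins replicate in a given host.
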