Features (pLannotate 1.2.2; 10 found; start..end, strand, type, name):
      9..37      +  promoter       Pc promoter: intI1 (promoter lies within the coding sequence); class 1 integron promoter
    227..760     +  CDS            GmR: gentamycin acetyltransferase; aacC1; confers resistance to gentamycin
    936..960     +  promoter       J23119(SpeI) promoter (fragment): bacterial promoter (Registry of Standard Biological Parts BBa J23119) modified to end with an SpeI site
    987..1682    +  CDS            mScarlet-I: mScarlet-I is a basic (constitutively fluorescent) red fluorescent protein published in 2016, derived from synthetic construct. It is reported to be a rapidly-maturing monomer with moderate acid sensitivity.
   1896..2004    +  oriT           oriT: incP origin of transfer
   2364..2752    -  rep_origin     R6K γ ori: γ replication origin from E. coli plasmid R6K; requires the R6K initiator protein pi for replication
   2901..2995    -  terminator     lambda t0 terminator: transcription terminator from phage lambda
   3019..3675    -  CDS            cat: CAT_ECOLX - Experimental evidence at protein level: Swiss-Prot protein existence level 1. This enzyme is an effector of chloramphenicol resistance in bacteria. From Escherichia coli. This protein is used as a marker in many commonly used cloning vectors, such as pACYC184.
   3676..3778    -  promoter       cat promoter: promoter of the E. coli cat gene encoding chloramphenicol acetyltransferase
   3853..3896    -  CDS            lacZα (fragment): LacZα fragment of β-galactosidase; lacZ fragment
>Addgene plasmid #199107 | pGL2_175 | addgene full sequence | sequence record 398549 | Addgene NGS Result
GCAAGGAGTTGACATAAGCCTGTTCGGTTCGTAAACTGTAATGCAAGTAGCGTATGCGCTCACGCAACTG
GTCCAGAACCTTGACCGAACGCAGCGGTGGTAACGGCGCAGTGGCGGTTTTCATGGCTTGTTATGACTGT
TTTTTTGTACAGTCTATGCCTCGGGCATCCAAGCAGCAAGCGCGTTACGCCGTGGGTCGATGTTTGATGT
TATGGAGCAGCAACGAATGTTACGCAGCAGCAACGATGTTACGCAGCAGGGCAGTCGCCCTAAAACAAAG
TTAGGTGGCTCAAGTATGGGCATCATTCGCACATGTAGGCTCGGCCCTGACCAAGTCAAATCCATGCGGG
CTGCTCTTGATCTTTTCGGTCGTGAGTTCGGAGACGTAGCCACCTACTCCCAACATCAGCCGGACTCCGA
TTACCTCGGGAACTTGCTCCGTAGTAAGACATTCATCGCGCTTGCTGCCTTCGACCAAGAAGCGGTTGTT
GGCGCTCTCGCGGCTTACGTTCTGCCCAAGTTTGAGCAGCCGCGTAGTGAGATCTATATCTATGATCTCG
CAGTCTCCGGAGAGCACCGGAGGCAGGGCATTGCCACCGCGCTCATCAATCTCCTCAAGCATGAGGCCAA
CGCGCTTGGTGCTTATGTGATCTACGTGCAAGCAGATTACGGTGACGATCCCGCAGTGGCTCTCTATACA
AAGTTGGGCATACGGGAAGAAGTGATGCACTTTGATATCGACCCAAGTACCGCCACCTAAGCTTGAGCGC
ATGCTCGAGTACTTCGCCTGGACCATGCTCGCCGTCGTCTTCGGCTTCCTCCTCTTCGTCAACCTCGCCT
ACGTCCCCCTCGGCCACTGGGCCGAGGCCTTCGCCGGCTTCTTCAAATTTTCAGGGCTGCCGCACCCCAT
CGACTGGGGGCTCGCTATACAGGAGTTGACGGCTAGCTCAGTCCTAGGTACAGTGCTAGCTACTAGGAGG
AAAAAAATGGTGAGTAAGGGTGAAGCCGTGATTAAAGAGTTCATGCGCTTCAAAGTGCATATGGAGGGCT
CAATGAACGGCCATGAATTTGAAATTGAAGGTGAAGGAGAAGGCCGTCCGTATGAGGGCACCCAGACCGC
CAAACTGAAAGTCACAAAGGGTGGCCCGCTGCCGTTTTCGTGGGATATTTTATCCCCTCAATTCATGTAC
GGCAGCCGGGCGTTTATTAAACACCCGGCGGATATCCCGGATTACTATAAGCAATCTTTTCCAGAAGGCT
TTAAATGGGAGCGCGTGATGAATTTTGAAGACGGAGGTGCTGTTACCGTGACCCAGGACACGAGCTTAGA
AGACGGTACCTTGATCTATAAGGTAAAGCTGCGTGGTACCAATTTCCCGCCGGATGGGCCAGTTATGCAG
AAAAAGACTATGGGCTGGGAAGCATCGACGGAGCGTCTTTACCCCGAAGACGGCGTCCTGAAAGGCGATA
TTAAAATGGCCCTGCGACTGAAAGACGGCGGTCGCTACCTTGCAGATTTCAAAACAACGTATAAAGCGAA
AAAACCTGTGCAGATGCCCGGGGCGTACAACGTTGATCGCAAACTAGATATCACTTCACACAACGAAGAT
TACACGGTAGTCGAACAGTATGAACGTAGCGAGGGGCGCCATAGCACCGGAGGCATGGATGAACTCTATA
AATAAGCTTCGCTCGTGCTCGCCGCGACCTTCCTCTTCATGCACCTCTTCGGCATCGGGCTGCACAACGC
TACAGAGGAGCTTTTCCGCTGCATAACCCTGCTTCGGGGTCATTATAGCGATTTTTTCGGTATATCCATC
CTTTTTCGCACGATATACAGGATTTTGCCAAAGGGTTCGTGTAGACTTTCCTTGGTGTATCCAACGGCGT
CAGCCGGGCAGGATAGGTGAAGTAGGCCCACCCGCGAGCGGGTGTTCCTTCTTCACTGTCCCTTATTCGC
ACCTGGCGGTGCTCAACGGGAATCCTGCTCTGCGAGGCTGGCCGTACGCTAGGTATACTTGAGACCACCC
CAGGATACATAGATTACCACAACTCCGAGCCCTTCCACCTAGCGTGCTAACCACGCACGCTATTGTTGTA
TAGGCTAGGTGGAGGCTCAGTGATGATAAGTCTGCGATGGTGGATGCATGTGTCATGGTCATAGCTGTTT
CCTGTGTGAAATTGTTATCCGCTCAGAGGGCACAATCCTATTCCGCGCTATCCGACAATCTCCAAGACAT
TAGGTGGAGTTCAGTTCGGCGTATGGCATATGTCGCTGGAAAGAACATGTGAGCAAAAGGCCAGCAAAAG
GCCAGGAACCGTAAAAAGGCCGCGTTGCTGGCGTTACAGCTGGGCGCGCCCCATGTCAGCCGTTAAGTGT
TCCTGTGTCACTCAAAATTGCTTTGAGAGGCTCTAAGGGCTTCTCAGTGCGTTACATCCCTGGCTTGTTG
TCCACAACCGTTAAACCTTAAAGGCTTTAAAAGCCTTATATATTCTTTTTTTTCTTATAAAACTTAAAAC
CTTAGAGGCTATTTAAGTTGCTGATTTATATTAATTTTATTGTTCAAACATGAGAGCTTAGTACGTGAAA
CATGAGAGCTTAGTACGTTAGCCATGAGAGCTTAGTACGTTAGCCATGAGGGTTTAGTTCGTTAAACATG
AGAGCTTAGTACGTTAAACATGAGAGCTTAGTACGTGAAACATGAGAGCTTAGTACGTACTATCAACAGG
TTGAACTGCTGATCTTCAGATCGGCGCGCCGGCCGGCCGAAGATCCTTTGATCTTTTCTACGGGGTCTGA
CGCTCTATTCAACAAAGCCGCCGTCCCGTCAAGTCAGCGTAAATGGGTAGGGGGCTTCAAATCGTCCCCC
CATACGATATAAGTTGTTACTAGTGCTTGGATTCTCACCAATAAAAAACGCCCGGCGGCAACCGAGCGTT
CTGAACAAATCCAGATGGAGTTCTGAGGTCATTACTGGATCTATCAACAGGAGTCCAAGCGAGCTCGATA
TCAAATTACGCCCCGCCCTGCCACTCATCGCAGTACTGTTGTAATTCATTAAGCATTCTGCCGACATGGA
AGCCATCACAAACGGCATGATGAACCTGAATCGCCAGCGGCATCAGCACCTTGTCGCCTTGCGTATAATA
TTTGCCCATGGTGAAAACGGGGGCGAAGAAGTTGTCCATATTGGCCACGTTTAAATCAAAACTGGTGAAA
CTCACCCAGGGATTGGCTGAGACGAAAAACATATTCTCAATAAACCCTTTAGGGAAATAGGCCAGGTTTT
CACCGTAACACGCCACATCTTGCGAATATATGTGTAGAAACTGCCGGAAATCGTCGTGGTATTCACTCCA
GAGCGATGAAAACGTTTCAGTTTGCTCATGGAAAACGGTGTAACAAGGGTGAACACTATCCCATATCACC
AGCTCACCGTCTTTCATTGCCATACGAAATTCCGGATGAGCATTCATCAGGCGGGCAAGAATGTGAATAA
AGGCCGGATAAAACTTGTGCTTATTTTTCTTTACGGTCTTTAAAAAGGCCGTAATATCCAGCTGAACGGT
CTGGTTATAGGTACATTGAGCAACTGACTGAAATGCCTCAAAATGTTCTTTACGATGCCATTGGGATATA
TCAACGGTGGTATATCCAGTGATTTTTTTCTCCATTTTAGCTTCCTTAGCTCCTGAAAATCTCGATAACT
CAAAAAATACGCCCGGTAGTGATCTTATTTCATTATGGTGAAAGTTGGAACCTCTTACGTGCCGATCAAC
GTCTCATTGATACCTGAAACAAAACCCATCGTACGGCCAAGGAAGTCTCCAATAACTGTGATCCACCACA
AGCGCCAGGGTTTTCCCAGTCACGACGTTGTAAAACGACGGCCAGTCATGCATAATCCGCACGCATCTGG
AATAAGGAAGTGCCATTCCGCCTGACCTTAGCGTGCGAACAGCACGCTATTGTTGTATCATTACTCGCAT
CCATTCTCAGGCTGTCTCGTCTCGTCTCCGAGGTCTCAGGAGAATGAGTCAGGGTCACGCGTAGGACGCG
TCGAGTAGGGTATGACCGTTAGTGAGGCTAGGTTCCGCAGCCACACGCCGTGTGAAGCTGGGGAGATTCC
ATGCGCGGACCATACCGTCAATTCTTCGGTTATGTTTCCGATGCGCTA
